Addgene plasmid #108997: pDM1501
Purpose: (Empty Backbone) safe haven knock-in plasmid for the act5 locus
Depositing lab: Rob Kay. Depositing organization: MRC Laboratory of Molecular Biology. Publication: Rapid and efficient genetic engineering of both wild type and axenic strains of Dictyostelium discoideum. Paschke P, Knecht DA, Silale A, Traynor D, Williams TD, Thomason PA, Insall RH, Chubb JR, Kay RR, Veltman DM. PLoS One. 2018 May 30;13(5):e0196809. doi: 10.1371/journal.pone.0196809. eCollection 2018. PubMed 29847546.
Backbone
  Vector backbone: pDM1081
  Backbone size (bp): 5416
  Vector type: safe haven knock-in plasmid for the act5 locus
  Selectable markers: Hygromycin
Growth in bacteria
  Bacterial resistance: Ampicillin, 100 μg/mL
  Growth temperature: 30°C
  Growth strain: NEB Stable
  Copy number: Low Copy
Gene/Insert
  Gene/Insert name: None
Terms and licenses: Academic/Nonprofit Terms; Industry Terms: Not Available to Industry
Depositor comments: Due to difficulties in assembling repetitive elements within the plasmid, Addgene NGS may have some ambiguous bases and show minor differences compared to the depositor sequence. Please use the assembled depositor sequence if necessary.
How to cite: pDM1501 was a gift from Rob Kay (Addgene plasmid # 108997 ; http://n2t.net/addgene:108997 ; RRID:Addgene_108997)
