[The description below was written by a language model from this plasmid's Addgene catalogue record and pLannotate feature annotations shown in this document.]
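Description:
pDM1501 is an empty-backbone knock-in vector derived from pDM1081, designed to place transgenes at the act5 locus, which is used as a "safe haven" integration site. The associated publication title indicates that the host is Dictyostelium discoideum, covering both wild-type and axenic strains. In E. coli the plasmid is maintained through a ColE1/pUC-type origin and selected with ampicillin via the bla gene and its native promoter. Although this origin class is normally high copy, the catalogue lists the plasmid as low copy and specifies a recombination-stabilising strain, consistent with the depositor's note that it contains repetitive elements.

No insert is recorded, so users add their own expression cassette. The main annotated payload is a hygromycin B phosphotransferase coding sequence, which provides selection in the target organism. It is flanked by two loxP sites in the same orientation, so Cre recombinase can excise the marker after integrants are isolated, allowing it to be reused for further rounds of engineering. The feature tables do not annotate the act5 homology regions that presumably direct integration, the promoter and terminator driving the hygromycin gene, or a cloning site, so these details are not stated in the record.

Several very short hits to yeast elements (ARG4 and URA3 promoters, CEN4) and to a synthetic poly(A) signal span only about 17 to 21 bases. They are most likely chance matches in low-complexity, possibly AT-rich, sequence rather than functional parts. The sequencing-derived and depositor sequences differ by a few bases in length, and the depositor attributes this to difficulty assembling the repeats and recommends the depositor sequence as the reference.
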