Features (pLannotate 1.2.2; 10 found; start..end, strand, type, name):
    147..163     +  promoter       ARG4 promoter (fragment): S. cerevisiae ARG4
    474..494     +  polyA_signal   poly(A) signal (fragment): synthetic polyadenylation signal
    760..793     -  protein_bind   loxP: Cre-mediated recombination occurs in the 8-bp core sequence (GCATACAT). Cre recombinase
   1071..2106    -  CDS            HygR (fragment): hygromycin B phosphotransferase confers resistance to hygromycin
   2204..2224    -  promoter       URA3 promoter (fragment): S. cerevisiae URA3
   2456..2474    -  misc_feature   CEN4 (fragment): S. cerevisiae CEN4 centromere
   2543..2576    -  protein_bind   loxP: Cre-mediated recombination occurs in the 8-bp core sequence (GCATACAT). Cre recombinase
   3609..4197    -  rep_origin     ori: high-copy-number ColE1/pMB1/pBR322/pUC origin of replication
   4368..5228    -  CDS            AmpR: β-lactamase; bla; confers resistance to ampicillin, carbenicillin, and related antibiotics
   5229..5333    -  promoter       AmpR promoter: bla
>Addgene plasmid #108997 | pDM1501 | depositor full sequence | sequence record 205377 | Full Sequence
ACTAGCGCCGGCATTACATGTCCATTTATTAGAAGGATTCAATCAAAAATTAACACCAGGTATATTACCA
GATGGCATTAATAATTTATATTCTTTAATATTGGAAAAAGAAAAAAATAAATAAACAATCAATCAGAAAA
GATAATTGAAAAAAAAAAAAAAGAAAATGTTTAATAAGAATTAATTTGGAAGTAAAATAATTTTTGGATG
AGTAAATATTAATAAACTCACAATTAAAATTTAGAATCCAAAAAAATGAAAAAAAAAAAAATTTTTAAAA
CAGAATGGTTGCATTCATTTTTTTTTTTTTTTTTTTATATCTTTTGGGTATTTTTGGGTGTTCTATTTAT
CTGGATAAAAAATAAAATGGAATATAGTTTTATATATATATTTTTTTCGTATCAAGCTTGAATGTTTTTA
TCAATAATATGATTGTTGGTTGCTTTATTTTATTTGAAAAAAAAATTAATTTTTAAAATATCTTTTTTTT
CATTTTATTTGAAAAAAAAAAAAAAAAAAAATGGTTTTGAAAATTTTTAAAAAAATGGTTGGGTCACCCA
CAATTCTTATAAAAAAAAGCCATTTGGATAGTTTTTTTTTTTTTTTTTTTTATTTTTTTTATTTTTTTTT
TTTTGAGATTTGGTATAAATACAAAAAAAAAATTGTTTTTAAATCATTATTAATAAAAACTTAAAATAAA
TTATATATAAAAAAAGATCTAGTACTAGTATAAAATAAATAAATTGTGGATCTGATATCATAACTTCGTA
TAATGTATGCTATACGAAGTTATACTACTCTCGAGATTTTATTTAATATACTAAATAATAAAAAAGTTAA
AAAATGATCATTGGATAAATTTTTTATAATTATAAATAAAGATAATAATTTTTTTTTTAACAAAACTAAA
AATAAAAATAATAAAATAATTGTTAAAATAGGTTTTTTTTTTTTTTTTTTTTTTTTAATAAATGGTATTT
ATTAATTTATTTGTTGTGTGTGTTTTTTTTTTTATAATATTTTTTTTTTTAGCATTGAATTAAGAAGAAA
TCAAATTGATGCGGCCGCTTAGTTAGCCTCCCCCATCTCCCGATCCGGACGAGTGCTGGGGCGTCGGTTT
CCACTATCGGCGAGTACTTCTACACAGCCATCGGTCCAGACGGCCGCGCTTCTGCGGGCGATTTGTGTAC
GCCCGACAGTCCCGGCTCCGGATCGGACGATTGCGTCGCATCGACCCTGCGCCCAAGCTGCATCATCGAA
ATTGCCGTCAACCAAGCTCTGATAGAGTTGGTCAAGACCAATGCGGAGCATATACGCCCGGAGCCGCGGC
GATCCTGCAAGCTCCGGATGCCTCCGCTCGAAGTAGCGCGTCTGCTGCTCCATACAAGCCAACCACGGCC
TCCAGAAGAAGATGTTGGCGACCTCGTATTGGGAATCCCCGAACATCGCCTCGCTCCAGTCAATGACCGC
TGTTATGCGGCCATTGTCCGTCAGGACATTGTTGGAGCCGAAATCCGCGTGCACGAGGTGCCGGACTTCG
GGGCAGTCCTCGGCCCAAAGCATCAGCTCATCGAGAGCCTGCGCGACGGACGCACTGACGGTGTCGTCCA
TCACAGTTTGCCAGTGATACACATGGGGATCAGCAATCGCGCATATGAAATCACGCCATGTAGTGTATTG
ACCGATTCCTTGCGGTCCGAATGGGCCGAACCCGCTCGTCTGGCTAAGATCGGCCGCAGCGATCGCATCC
ATGGCCTCCGCGACCGGCTGCAGAACAGCGGGCAGTTCGGTTTCAGGCAGGTCTTGCAACGTGACACCCT
GTGCACGGCGGGAGATGCAATAGGTCAGGCTCTCGCTGAACTCCCCAATGTCAAGCACTTCCGGAATCGG
GAGCGCGGCCGATGCAAAGTGCCGATAAACATAACGATCTTTGTAGAAACCATCGGCGCAGCTATTTACC
CGCAGGACATATCCACGCCCTCCTACATCGAAGCTGAAAGCACGAGATTCTTCGCCCTCCGAGAGCTGCA
TCAGGTCGGAGACGCTGTCGAACTTTTCGATCAGAAACTTCTCGACAGACGTCGCGGTGAGTTCAGGCTT
TTTCATTAGGTCTTGTTGAGAAATGTTAAATTGATCCATTTTTTGCTAGCTGTGAAATTAGTTTAAAATA
CAAATAAAGAGTTATAATAATATACAGTTGAATAAAAAAAAAAAAAATGAATTGGAAAATTTATTTTTAT
ATGAAGAAAAAAAAATTTTGAAAAAAAAAAAAAAAATTAAAAAAAAAAAAAAAAAAAAAAAAAATTAAAA
ATAATTCAACTGTGGGTGACCCAAATTTTATTTAAAAAAAAAAAAAAAATGGATCACTTTTGGGTGGTTG
GAAAAAAAAAAAAAAAAAAATTGAAAATATAATGTTAGTCATATGATTAATCATTAATTAATTCTTTTTT
TTTTTTTTTTTATTTTTTATTTTTTTTTTTTCAATATTCCAATTATGACACACACTAACATCACAAAATA
CAAAATTTTGGGATCCACTACTATAACTTCGTATAATGTATGCTATACGAAGTTATTTAATTAATTAAGA
TATCAAGCTTGTCCACAGAAAATGTTTCTAAACAAAAAAAAAAAACCGAGTGATGAAAGCGCTTCTCACA
AAATTATTTATGTAAAATATTTAATAAAATACATTATTTAAATCTTTTTTATTTTTTTTAGTTGTTGATC
TTTATCCGACTTTAAAAATAAAAAAATTGTAAAAAAAAAAAAAGTTTATTTGTTTAATTTTATTGTTGTT
TTTAATTTTTTACAACCATTAATTTATAAAACCAACACCTAACTATAATGAAATACAATTTGTATCTTGG
AAAAAAAAAAATTAATAATATAAATAAAATGTAAACAAGTATCCGGTGGAAGGAACTAACAGTTGCCTTA
TCCAGTTCAAAAAAAAAAAAAAAAAAAGAAATTAAATTACCATTTTATATTTAACTAAAATAAATTAAAA
GGTTTATTTTAATAATAGATTTATTATTTTTTAAAAATCAATAATTAATGTTGGATAAGATGAACGAATA
AAAGATAGAGTTTCAGGTCTTTTAAATGATGAGGATTTATGAATTCTTAAAAGTTTTGGGCAAGAGAAAA
TGATTTTAACGATTGAACCATCACTAATTGCAAAATCTCTTGAACTAAGAGTTTTTAAGTTTGAAGCAAG
TGGAGAATTACAAAGAGCAATCATAGAGTTATCAGTTAAATCATAACAACAAGATAAAGATAAAGAACTA
ATATGATGTAAATTTTCAATCATACCTCTAAAAGAAACATCATTCATACTTTTTGGATAAATTAAATCTA
ATGAATCTAAATTTGGAAATAGTAAACCAATATTTGGCCGGCAGAGGCGGTTTGCGTATTGGGCGCTCTT
CCGCTTCCTCGCTCACTGACTCGCTGCGCTCGGTCGTTCGGCTGCGGCGAGCGGTATCAGCTCACTCAAA
GGCGGTAATACGGTTATCCACAGAATCAGGGGATAACGCAGGAAAGAACATGTGAGCAAAAGGCCAGCAA
AAGGCCAGGAACCGTAAAAAGGCCGCGTTGCTGGCGTTTTTCCATAGGCTCCGCCCCCCTGACGAGCATC
ACAAAAATCGACGCTCAAGTCAGAGGTGGCGAAACCCGACAGGACTATAAAGATACCAGGCGTTTCCCCC
TGGAAGCTCCCTCGTGCGCTCTCCTGTTCCGACCCTGCCGCTTACCGGATACCTGTCCGCCTTTCTCCCT
TCGGGAAGCGTGGCGCTTTCTCATAGCTCACGCTGTAGGTATCTCAGTTCGGTGTAGGTCGTTCGCTCCA
AGCTGGGCTGTGTGCACGAACCCCCCGTTCAGCCCGACCGCTGCGCCTTATCCGGTAACTATCGTCTTGA
GTCCAACCCGGTAAGACACGACTTATCGCCACTGGCAGCAGCCACTGGTAACAGGATTAGCAGAGCGAGG
TATGTAGGCGGTGCTACAGAGTTCTTGAAGTGGTGGCCTAACTACGGCTACACTAGAAGGACAGTATTTG
GTATCTGCGCTCTGCTGAAGCCAGTTACCTTCGGAAAAAGAGTTGGTAGCTCTTGATCCGGCAAACAAAC
CACCGCTGGTAGCGGTGGTTTTTTTGTTTGCAAGCAGCAGATTACGCGCAGAAAAAAAGGATCTCAAGAA
GATCCTTTGATCTTTTCTACGGGGTCTGACGCTCAGTGGAACGAAAACTCACGTTAAGGGATTTTGGTCA
TGAGATTATCAAAAAGGATCTTCACCTAGATCCTTTTAAATTAAAAATGAAGTTTTAAATCAATCTAAAG
TATATATGAGTAAACTTGGTCTGACAGTTACCAATGCTTAATCAGTGAGGCACCTATCTCAGCGATCTGT
CTATTTCGTTCATCCATAGTTGCCTGACTCCCCGTCGTGTAGATAACTACGATACGGGAGGGCTTACCAT
CTGGCCCCAGTGCTGCAATGATACCGCGAGACCCACGCTCACCGGCTCCAGATTTATCAGCAATAAACCA
GCCAGCCGGAAGGGCCGAGCGCAGAAGTGGTCCTGCAACTTTATCCGCCTCCATCCAGTCTATTAATTGT
TGCCGGGAAGCTAGAGTAAGTAGTTCGCCAGTTAATAGTTTGCGCAACGTTGTTGCCATTGCTACAGGCA
TCGTGGTGTCACGCTCGTCGTTTGGTATGGCTTCATTCAGCTCCGGTTCCCAACGATCAAGGCGAGTTAC
ATGATCCCCCATGTTGTGCAAAAAAGCGGTTAGCTCCTTCGGTCCTCCGATCGTTGTCAGAAGTAAGTTG
GCCGCAGTGTTATCACTCATGGTTATGGCAGCACTGCATAATTCTCTTACTGTCATGCCATCCGTAAGAT
GCTTTTCTGTGACTGGTGAGTACTCAACCAAGTCATTCTGAGAATAGTGTATGCGGCGACCGAGTTGCTC
TTGCCCGGCGTCAATACGGGATAATACCGCGCCACATAGCAGAACTTTAAAAGTGCTCATCATTGGAAAA
CGTTCTTCGGGGCGAAAACTCTCAAGGATCTTACCGCTGTTGAGATCCAGTTCGATGTAACCCACTCGTG
CACCCAACTGATCTTCAGCATCTTTTACTTTCACCAGCGTTTCTGGGTGAGCAAAAACAGGAAGGCAAAA
TGCCGCAAAAAAGGGAATAAGGGCGACACGGAAATGTTGAATACTCATACTCTTCCTTTTTCAATATTAT
TGAAGCATTTATCAGGGTTATTGTCTCATGAGCGGATACATATTTGAATGTATTTAGAAAAATAAACAAA
TAGGGGTTCCGCGCACATTTCCCCGAAAAGTGCCACCTGACGCGCCCTGTAGCGGGATCA
