Features (pLannotate 1.2.2; 9 found; start..end, strand, type, name):
    147..163     +  promoter       ARG4 promoter (fragment): S. cerevisiae ARG4
    472..492     +  polyA_signal   poly(A) signal (fragment): synthetic polyadenylation signal
    757..790     -  protein_bind   loxP: Cre-mediated recombination occurs in the 8-bp core sequence (GCATACAT). Cre recombinase
   1066..2101    -  CDS            HygR (fragment): hygromycin B phosphotransferase confers resistance to hygromycin
   2451..2469    -  misc_feature   CEN4 (fragment): S. cerevisiae CEN4 centromere
   2537..2570    -  protein_bind   loxP: Cre-mediated recombination occurs in the 8-bp core sequence (GCATACAT). Cre recombinase
   3603..4191    -  rep_origin     ori: high-copy-number ColE1/pMB1/pBR322/pUC origin of replication
   4362..5222    -  CDS            AmpR: β-lactamase; bla; confers resistance to ampicillin, carbenicillin, and related antibiotics
   5223..5327    -  promoter       AmpR promoter: bla
>Addgene plasmid #108997 | pDM1501 | addgene full sequence | sequence record 216071 | Addgene NGS Result
ACTAGCGCCGGCATTACATGTCCATTTATTAGAAGGATTCAATCAAAAATTAACACCAGGTATATTACCA
GATGGCATTAATAATTTATATTCTTTAATATTGGAAAAAGAAAAAAATAAATAAACAATCAATCAGAAAA
GATAATTGAAAAAAAAAAAAAAGAAAATGTTTAATAAGAATTAATTTGGAAGTAAAATAATTTTTGGATG
AGTAAATATTAATAAACTCACAATTAAAATTTAGAATCCAAAAAAATGAAAAAAAAAAAAATTTTTAAAA
CAGAATGGTTGCATTCATTTTTTTTTTTTTTTTTATATCTTTTGGGTATTTTTGGGTGTTCTATTTATCT
GGATAAAAAATAAAATGGAATATAGTTTTATATATATATTTTTTTCGTATCAAGCTTGAATGTTTTTATC
AATAATATGATTGTTGGTTGCTTTATTTTATTTGAAAAAAAAATTAATTTTTAAAATATCTTTTTTTTCA
TTTTATTTGAAAAAAAAAAAAAAAAAAATGGTTTTGAAAATTTTTAAAAAAATGGTTGGGTCACCCAMAA
TTYTTATAAAAAAAARCCATTTGGATAKTTTTTTTTTTTTTTTTTTTTATTTTTTTTATTTTTTTTTTTT
TGAGATTTGGTATAAATACAAAAAAAAAATTGTTTTTAAATCATTATTAATAAAAACTTAAAATAAATTA
TATATAAAAAAAGATCTAGTACTAGTATAAAATAAATAAATTGTGGATCTGATATCATAACTTCGTATAA
TGTATGCTATACGAAGTTATACTACTCTCGAGATTTTATTTAATATACTAAATAATAAAAAAGTTAAAAA
ATGATCATTGGATAAATTTTTTATAATTATAAATAAAGATAATAATTTTTTTTTTAACAAAACTAAAAAT
AAAAATAATAAAATAATTGTTAAAATAGGTTTTTTTTTTTTTTTTTTTTTTTAATAAATGGTATTTATTA
ATTTATTTGTTGTGTGTGTTTTTTTTTTATAATATTTTTTTTTTTAGCATTGAATTAAGAAGAAATCAAA
TTGATGCGGCCGCTTAGTTAGCCTCCCCCATCTCCCGATCCGGACGAGTGCTGGGGCGTCGGTTTCCACT
ATCGGCGAGTACTTCTACACAGCCATCGGTCCAGACGGCCGCGCTTCTGCGGGCGATTTGTGTACGCCCG
ACAGTCCCGGCTCCGGATCGGACGATTGCGTCGCATCGACCCTGCGCCCAAGCTGCATCATCGAAATTGC
CGTCAACCAAGCTCTGATAGAGTTGGTCAAGACCAATGCGGAGCATATACGCCCGGAGCCGCGGCGATCC
TGCAAGCTCCGGATGCCTCCGCTCGAAGTAGCGCGTCTGCTGCTCCATACAAGCCAACCACGGCCTCCAG
AAGAAGATGTTGGCGACCTCGTATTGGGAATCCCCGAACATCGCCTCGCTCCAGTCAATGACCGCTGTTA
TGCGGCCATTGTCCGTCAGGACATTGTTGGAGCCGAAATCCGCGTGCACGAGGTGCCGGACTTCGGGGCA
GTCCTCGGCCCAAAGCATCAGCTCATCGAGAGCCTGCGCGACGGACGCACTGACGGTGTCGTCCATCACA
GTTTGCCAGTGATACACATGGGGATCAGCAATCGCGCATATGAAATCACGCCATGTAGTGTATTGACCGA
TTCCTTGCGGTCCGAATGGGCCGAACCCGCTCGTCTGGCTAAGATCGGCCGCAGCGATCGCATCCATGGC
CTCCGCGACCGGCTGCAGAACAGCGGGCAGTTCGGTTTCAGGCAGGTCTTGCAACGTGACACCCTGTGCA
CGGCGGGAGATGCAATAGGTCAGGCTCTCGCTGAACTCCCCAATGTCAAGCACTTCCGGAATCGGGAGCG
CGGCCGATGCAAAGTGCCGATAAACATAACGATCTTTGTAGAAACCATCGGCGCAGCTATTTACCCGCAG
GACATATCCACGCCCTCCTACATCGAAGCTGAAAGCACGAGATTCTTCGCCCTCCGAGAGCTGCATCAGG
TCGGAGACGCTGTCGAACTTTTCGATCAGAAACTTCTCGACAGACGTCGCGGTGAGTTCAGGCTTTTTCA
TTAGGTCTTGTTGAGAAATGTTAAATTGATCCATTTTTTGCTAGCTGTGAAATTAGTTTAAAATACAAAT
AAAGAGTTATAATAATATACAGTTGAATAAAAAAAAAAAAAATRAATTGGAAAATTTATTTTTATATRAA
AAAAAAAAAATTTTRAAAAAAAAAAAAAAAAWWAAAAAAAAAAAAAAAAAAAAAAAAAATTAAAAAWAAT
TCAACTGTGGGTGACCCAAATTTTATTTAAAAAAAAAAAAAAAATGGATCACTTTTGGGTGGTTGGAAAA
AAAAAAAAAAAAAAATTGAAAATATAATGTTAGTCATATGATTAATCATTAATTAATTCTTTTTTTTTTT
TTTTTTATTTTTTATTTTTTTTTTTCAATATTCCAATTATGACACACACTAACATCACAAAATACAAAAT
TTTGGGATCCACTACTATAACTTCGTATAATGTATGCTATACGAAGTTATTTAATTAATTAAGATATCAA
GCTTGTCCACAGAAAATGTTTCTAAACAAAAAAAAAAAACCGAGTGATGAAAGCGCTTCTCACAAAATTA
TTTATGTAAAATATTTAATAAAATACATTATTTAAATCTTTTTTATTTTTTTTAGTTGTTGATCTTTATC
CGACTTTAAAAATAAAAAAATTGTAAAAAAAAAAAAAGTTTATTTGTTTAATTTTATTGTTGTTTTTAAT
TTTTTACAACCATTAATTTATAAAACCAACACCTAACTATAATGAAATACAATTTGTATCTTGGAAAAAA
AAAAATTAATAATATAAATAAAATGTAAACAAGTATCCGGTGGAAGGAACTAACAGTTGCCTTATCCAGT
TCAAAAAAAAAAAAAAAAAAAGAAATTAAATTACCATTTTATATTTAACTAAAATAAATTAAAAGGTTTA
TTTTAATAATAGATTTATTATTTTTTAAAAATCAATAATTAATGTTGGATAAGATGAACGAATAAAAGAT
AGAGTTTCAGGTCTTTTAAATGATGAGGATTTATGAATTCTTAAAAGTTTTGGGCAAGAGAAAATGATTT
TAACGATTGAACCATCACTAATTGCAAAATCTCTTGAACTAAGAGTTTTTAAGTTTGAAGCAAGTGGAGA
ATTACAAAGAGCAATCATAGAGTTATCAGTTAAATCATAACAACAAGATAAAGATAAAGAACTAATATGA
TGTAAATTTTCAATCATACCTCTAAAAGAAACATCATTCATACTTTTTGGATAAATTAAATCTAATGAAT
CTAAATTTGGAAATAGTAAACCAATATTTGGCCGGCAGAGGCGGTTTGCGTATTGGGCGCTCTTCCGCTT
CCTCGCTCACTGACTCGCTGCGCTCGGTCGTTCGGCTGCGGCGAGCGGTATCAGCTCACTCAAAGGCGGT
AATACGGTTATCCACAGAATCAGGGGATAACGCAGGAAAGAACATGTGAGCAAAAGGCCAGCAAAAGGCC
AGGAACCGTAAAAAGGCCGCGTTGCTGGCGTTTTTCCATAGGCTCCGCCCCCCTGACGAGCATCACAAAA
ATCGACGCTCAAGTCAGAGGTGGCGAAACCCGACAGGACTATAAAGATACCAGGCGTTTCCCCCTGGAAG
CTCCCTCGTGCGCTCTCCTGTTCCGACCCTGCCGCTTACCGGATACCTGTCCGCCTTTCTCCCTTCGGGA
AGCGTGGCGCTTTCTCATAGCTCACGCTGTAGGTATCTCAGTTCGGTGTAGGTCGTTCGCTCCAAGCTGG
GCTGTGTGCACGAACCCCCCGTTCAGCCCGACCGCTGCGCCTTATCCGGTAACTATCGTCTTGAGTCCAA
CCCGGTAAGACACGACTTATCGCCACTGGCAGCAGCCACTGGTAACAGGATTAGCAGAGCGAGGTATGTA
GGCGGTGCTACAGAGTTCTTGAAGTGGTGGCCTAACTACGGCTACACTAGAAGAACAGTATTTGGTATCT
GCGCTCTGCTGAAGCCAGTTACCTTCGGAAAAAGAGTTGGTAGCTCTTGATCCGGCAAACAAACCACCGC
TGGTAGCGGTGGTTTTTTTGTTTGCAAGCAGCAGATTACGCGCAGAAAAAAAGGATCTCAAGAAGATCCT
TTGATCTTTTCTACGGGGTCTGACGCTCAGTGGAACGAAAACTCACGTTAAGGGATTTTGGTCATGAGAT
TATCAAAAAGGATCTTCACCTAGATCCTTTTAAATTAAAAATGAAGTTTTAAATCAATCTAAAGTATATA
TGAGTAAACTTGGTCTGACAGTTACCAATGCTTAATCAGTGAGGCACCTATCTCAGCGATCTGTCTATTT
CGTTCATCCATAGTTGCCTGACTCCCCGTCGTGTAGATAACTACGATACGGGAGGGCTTACCATCTGGCC
CCAGTGCTGCAATGATACCGCGAGACCCACGCTCACCGGCTCCAGATTTATCAGCAATAAACCAGCCAGC
CGGAAGGGCCGAGCGCAGAAGTGGTCCTGCAACTTTATCCGCCTCCATCCAGTCTATTAATTGTTGCCGG
GAAGCTAGAGTAAGTAGTTCGCCAGTTAATAGTTTGCGCAACGTTGTTGCCATTGCTACAGGCATCGTGG
TGTCACGCTCGTCGTTTGGTATGGCTTCATTCAGCTCCGGTTCCCAACGATCAAGGCGAGTTACATGATC
CCCCATGTTGTGCAAAAAAGCGGTTAGCTCCTTCGGTCCTCCGATCGTTGTCAGAAGTAAGTTGGCCGCA
GTGTTATCACTCATGGTTATGGCAGCACTGCATAATTCTCTTACTGTCATGCCATCCGTAAGATGCTTTT
CTGTGACTGGTGAGTACTCAACCAAGTCATTCTGAGAATAGTGTATGCGGCGACCGAGTTGCTCTTGCCC
GGCGTCAATACGGGATAATACCGCGCCACATAGCAGAACTTTAAAAGTGCTCATCATTGGAAAACGTTCT
TCGGGGCGAAAACTCTCAAGGATCTTACCGCTGTTGAGATCCAGTTCGATGTAACCCACTCGTGCACCCA
ACTGATCTTCAGCATCTTTTACTTTCACCAGCGTTTCTGGGTGAGCAAAAACAGGAAGGCAAAATGCCGC
AAAAAAGGGAATAAGGGCGACACGGAAATGTTGAATACTCATACTCTTCCTTTTTCAATATTATTGAAGC
ATTTATCAGGGTTATTGTCTCATGAGCGGATACATATTTGAATGTATTTAGAAAAATAAACAAATAGGGG
TTCCGCGCACATTTCCCCGAAAAGTGCCACCTGACGCGCCCTGTAGCGGGATCA
